LOCUS       Exported 7912 bp ds-DNA circular SYN 13-MAY-2021
DEFINITION  pRS426 carrying Gateway cassette for three inserts.
ACCESSION   .
VERSION     .
KEYWORDS    p426 3-F GW
SOURCE      synthetic DNA construct
  ORGANISM  synthetic DNA construct
REFERENCE   1 (bases 1 to 7912)
  TITLE     Fluorescent X-QTL
  JOURNAL   Unpublished
REFERENCE   2 (bases 1 to 7912)
  AUTHORS   .
  TITLE     Direct Submission
  JOURNAL   Exported May 13, 2021 from SnapGene Server 1.1.58
            http://www.snapgene.com
FEATURES             Location/Qualifiers
     source          1..7912
                     /organism="synthetic DNA construct"
                     /mol_type="other DNA"
     primer_bind     complement(29..51)
                     /label=pGEX 3'
                     /note="pGEX vectors, reverse primer"
     primer_bind     151..170
                     /label=pRS-marker
                     /note="pRS vectors, use to sequence yeast selectable
                     marker"
     promoter        201..416
                     /gene="S. cerevisiae URA3"
                     /label=URA3 promoter
     CDS             417..1220
                     /codon_start=1
                     /gene="S. cerevisiae URA3"
                     /product="orotidine-5'-phosphate decarboxylase, required
                     for uracil biosynthesis"
                     /label=URA3
                     /note="yeast auxotrophic marker, counterselectable with
                     5-fluoroorotic acid (5-FOA)"
                     /translation="MSKATYKERAATHPSPVAAKLFNIMHEKQTNLCASLDVRTTKELL
                     ELVEALGPKICLLKTHVDILTDFSMEGTVKPLKALSAKYNFLLFEDRKFADIGNTVKLQ
                     YSAGVYRIAEWADITNAHGVVGPGIVSGLKQAAEEVTKEPRGLLMLAELSCKGSLSTGE
                     YTKGTVDIAKSDKDFVIGFIAQRDMGGRDEGYDWLIMTPGVGLDDKGDALGQQYRTVDD
                     VVSTGSDIIIVGRGLFAKGRDAKVEGERYRKAGWEAYLRRCGQQN"
     rep_origin      complement(1351..1806)
                     /direction=LEFT
                     /label=f1 ori
                     /note="f1 bacteriophage origin of replication; arrow
                     indicates direction of (+) strand synthesis"
     primer_bind     complement(1488..1509)
                     /label=F1ori-F
                     /note="F1 origin, forward primer"
     primer_bind     1700..1719
                     /label=F1ori-R
                     /note="F1 origin, reverse primer"
     primer_bind     1936..1958
                     /label=M13/pUC Forward
                     /note="In lacZ gene"
     primer_bind     1950..1967
                     /label=M13 Forward
                     /note="In lacZ gene. Also called M13-F20 or M13 (-21)
                     Forward"
     primer_bind     1951..1967
                     /label=M13 fwd
                     /note="common sequencing primer, one of multiple similar
                     variants"
     primer_bind     1977..1996
                     /label=T7
                     /note="T7 promoter, forward primer"
     promoter        1977..1995
                     /label=T7 promoter
                     /note="promoter for bacteriophage T7 RNA polymerase"
     primer_bind     2020..2036
                     /label=pBluescriptKS
                     /note="For pBluescript vector"
     primer_bind     2021..2037
                     /label=KS primer
                     /note="common sequencing primer, one of multiple similar
                     variants"
     protein_bind    2085..2208
                     /gene="mutant version of attR"
                     /label=attR3
                     /bound_moiety="LR Clonase(TM)"
                     /note="recombination site for the Gateway(R) LR reaction"
     promoter        2354..2456
                     /label=cat promoter
                     /note="promoter of the E. coli cat gene encoding
                     chloramphenicol acetyltransferase"
     CDS             2457..3110
                     /codon_start=1
                     /gene="cat"
                     /product="chloramphenicol acetyltransferase"
                     /label=CmR
                     /note="confers resistance to chloramphenicol"
                     /translation="MEKKITGYTTVDISQWHRKEHFEAFQSVAQCTYNQTVQLDITAFL
                     KTVKKNKHKFYPAFIHILARLMNAHPEFRMAMKDGELVIWDSVHPCYTVFHEQTETFSS
                     LWSEYHDDFRQFLHIYSQDVACYGENLAYFPKGFIENMFFVSANPWVSFTSFDLNVANM
                     DNFFAPVFTMGKYYTQGDKVLMPLAIQVHHAVCDGFHVGRMLNELQQYCDEWQGG"
     primer_bind     complement(2523..2542)
                     /label=CAT-R
                     /note="Chloramphenicol resistance gene, reverse primer"
     CDS             3460..3765
                     /codon_start=1
                     /gene="ccdB"
                     /product="CcdB, a bacterial toxin that poisons DNA gyrase"
                     /label=ccdB
                     /note="Plasmids containing the ccdB gene cannot be
                     propagated in standard E. coli strains."
                     /translation="MQFKVYTYKRESRYRLFVDVQSDIIDTPGRRMVIPLASARLLSDK
                     VSRELYPVVHIGDESWRMMTTDMASVPVSVIGEEVADLSHRENDIKNAINLMFWGI"
     primer_bind     3644..3663
                     /label=ccdB-fwd
                     /note="ccdB gene, forward primer"
     protein_bind    complement(4113..4237)
                     /gene="mutant version of attR"
                     /label=attR4
                     /bound_moiety="LR Clonase(TM)"
                     /note="recombination site for the Gateway(R) LR reaction"
     primer_bind     complement(4257..4273)
                     /label=SK primer
                     /note="common sequencing primer, one of multiple similar
                     variants"
     primer_bind     complement(4257..4273)
                     /label=pBluescriptSK
                     /note="For pBluescript vector"
     primer_bind     complement(4310..4330)
                     /label=T3
                     /note="T3 promoter, forward primer"
     promoter        complement(4310..4328)
                     /label=T3 promoter
                     /note="promoter for bacteriophage T3 RNA polymerase"
     primer_bind     complement(4349..4365)
                     /label=M13 rev
                     /note="common sequencing primer, one of multiple similar
                     variants"
     primer_bind     complement(4349..4365)
                     /label=M13 Reverse
                     /note="In lacZ gene. Also called M13-rev"
     primer_bind     complement(4362..4384)
                     /label=M13/pUC Reverse
                     /note="In lacZ gene"
     protein_bind    4373..4389
                     /label=lac operator
                     /bound_moiety="lac repressor encoded by lacI"
                     /note="The lac repressor binds to the lac operator to
                     inhibit transcription in E. coli. This inhibition can be
                     relieved by adding lactose or
                     isopropyl-beta-D-thiogalactopyranoside (IPTG)."
     promoter        complement(4397..4427)
                     /label=lac promoter
                     /note="promoter for the E. coli lac operon"
     primer_bind     complement(4580..4597)
                     /label=L4440
                     /note="L4440 vector, forward primer"
     rep_origin      complement(4751..5339)
                     /direction=LEFT
                     /label=ori
                     /note="high-copy-number ColE1/pMB1/pBR322/pUC origin of
                     replication"
     primer_bind     complement(4831..4850)
                     /label=pBR322ori-F
                     /note="pBR322 origin, forward primer"
     CDS             complement(5510..6370)
                     /codon_start=1
                     /gene="bla"
                     /product="beta-lactamase"
                     /label=AmpR
                     /note="confers resistance to ampicillin, carbenicillin, and
                     related antibiotics"
                     /translation="MSIQHFRVALIPFFAAFCLPVFAHPETLVKVKDAEDQLGARVGYI
                     ELDLNSGKILESFRPEERFPMMSTFKVLLCGAVLSRIDAGQEQLGRRIHYSQNDLVEYS
                     PVTEKHLTDGMTVRELCSAAITMSDNTAANLLLTTIGGPKELTAFLHNMGDHVTRLDRW
                     EPELNEAIPNDERDTTMPVAMATTLRKLLTGELLTLASRQQLIDWMEADKVAGPLLRSA
                     LPAGWFIADKSGAGERGSRGIIAALGPDGKPSRIVVIYTTGSQATMDERNRQIAEIGAS
                     LIKHW"
     primer_bind     6133..6152
                     /label=Amp-R
                     /note="Ampicillin resistance gene, reverse primer"
     promoter        complement(6371..6475)
                     /gene="bla"
                     /label=AmpR promoter
     rep_origin      6502..7844
                     /label=2u ori
                     /note="yeast 2u plasmid origin of replication"
     protein_bind    complement(7465..7512)
                     /label=FRT
                     /bound_moiety="FLP recombinase from the Saccharomyces
                     cerevisiae 2u plasmid"
                     /note="FLP-mediated recombination occurs in the 8-bp core
                     sequence TCTAGAAA (Turan and Bode, 2011)."
     primer_bind     7885..7903
                     /label=pBRforEco
                     /note="pBR322 vectors, upsteam of EcoRI site, forward
                     primer"
ORIGIN
        1 tcgcgcgttt cggtgatgac ggtgaaaacc tctgacacat gcagctcccg gagacggtca
       61 cagcttgtct gtaagcggat gccgggagca gacaagcccg tcagggcgcg tcagcgggtg
      121 ttggcgggtg tcggggctgg cttaactatg cggcatcaga gcagattgta ctgagagtgc
      181 accataccac agcttttcaa ttcaattcat catttttttt ttattctttt ttttgatttc
      241 ggtttctttg aaattttttt gattcggtaa tctccgaaca gaaggaagaa cgaaggaagg
      301 agcacagact tagattggta tatatacgca tatgtagtgt tgaagaaaca tgaaattgcc
      361 cagtattctt aacccaactg cacagaacaa aaacctgcag gaaacgaaga taaatcatgt
      421 cgaaagctac atataaggaa cgtgctgcta ctcatcctag tcctgttgct gccaagctat
      481 ttaatatcat gcacgaaaag caaacaaact tgtgtgcttc attggatgtt cgtaccacca
      541 aggaattact ggagttagtt gaagcattag gtcccaaaat ttgtttacta aaaacacatg
      601 tggatatctt gactgatttt tccatggagg gcacagttaa gccgctaaag gcattatccg
      661 ccaagtacaa ttttttactc ttcgaagaca gaaaatttgc tgacattggt aatacagtca
      721 aattgcagta ctctgcgggt gtatacagaa tagcagaatg ggcagacatt acgaatgcac
      781 acggtgtggt gggcccaggt attgttagcg gtttgaagca ggcggcagaa gaagtaacaa
      841 aggaacctag aggccttttg atgttagcag aattgtcatg caagggctcc ctatctactg
      901 gagaatatac taagggtact gttgacattg cgaagagcga caaagatttt gttatcggct
      961 ttattgctca aagagacatg ggtggaagag atgaaggtta cgattggttg attatgacac
     1021 ccggtgtggg tttagatgac aagggagacg cattgggtca acagtataga accgtggatg
     1081 atgtggtctc tacaggatct gacattatta ttgttggaag aggactattt gcaaagggaa
     1141 gggatgctaa ggtagagggt gaacgttaca gaaaagcagg ctgggaagca tatttgagaa
     1201 gatgcggcca gcaaaactaa aaaactgtat tataagtaaa tgcatgtata ctaaactcac
     1261 aaattagagc ttcaatttaa ttatatcagt tattacccta tgcggtgtga aataccgcac
     1321 agatgcgtaa ggagaaaata ccgcatcagg aaattgtaaa cgttaatatt ttgttaaaat
     1381 tcgcgttaaa tttttgttaa atcagctcat tttttaacca ataggccgaa atcggcaaaa
     1441 tcccttataa atcaaaagaa tagaccgaga tagggttgag tgttgttcca gtttggaaca
     1501 agagtccact attaaagaac gtggactcca acgtcaaagg nnnnnnnnnn nnnnnnnnnn
     1561 nnnnnnnnnn nnnnnnnnnn nnnnnnnnnt nnnnnnnnnn nnnnnnnnnn nnnnnnnnnn
     1621 nnnnnnnnnn nnnnnnnnnn nnnnnnnnnn nnnnnnnnnn nnnnnnnnnn nnnnnnnnnn
     1681 ngnnnnnnnn nnnnnnnnnn nnnnnnnnnn nnnnnnnnnn nnnnnnnnnn nnnnnnnnnn
     1741 nnnnnnnnnn nnnnnnnnnn nnnnnnnnnn nnnnnnnnnn nnnnnnnnnn nnnnnnnnnn
     1801 nnnnnncgcg ccattcgcca ttcaggctgc gcaactgttg ggaagggcga tcggtgcggg
     1861 cctcttcgct attacgccag ctggcgaaag ggggatgtgc tgcaaggcga ttaagttggg
     1921 taacgccagg gttttcccag tcacgacgtt gtaaaacgac ggccagtgag cgcgcgtaat
     1981 acgactcact atagggcgaa ttgggtaccg ggccccccct cgaggtcgac ggtatcgata
     2041 agcttgatat cgaattcctg cagccccgac ggccagtgaa ttatcaacta tgtataataa
     2101 agttgaacga gaaacgtaaa atgatataaa tatcaatata ttaaattaga ttttgcataa
     2161 aaaacagact acataatact gtaaaacaca acatatccag tcactatggc ggccgtaagt
     2221 tggcagcatc acccgacgca ctttgcgccg aataaatacc tgtgacggaa gatcacttcg
     2281 cagaataaat aaatcctggt gtccctgttg ataccgggaa gccctgggcc aacttttggc
     2341 gaaaatgaga cgttgatcgg cacgtaagag gttccaactt tcaccataat gaaataagat
     2401 cactaccggg cgtatttttt gagttatcga gattttcagg agctaaggaa gctaaaatgg
     2461 agaaaaaaat cactggatat accaccgttg atatatccca atggcatcgt aaagaacatt
     2521 ttgaggcatt tcagtcagtt gctcaatgta cctataacca gaccgttcag ctggatatta
     2581 cggccttttt aaagaccgta aagaaaaata agcacaagtt ttatccggcc tttattcaca
     2641 ttcttgcccg cctgatgaat gctcatccgg aattccgtat ggcaatgaaa gacggtgagc
     2701 tggtgatatg ggatagtgtt cacccttgtt acaccgtttt ccatgagcaa actgaaacgt
     2761 tttcatcgct ctggagtgaa taccacgacg atttccggca gtttctacac atatattcgc
     2821 aagatgtggc gtgttacggt gaaaacctgg cctatttccc taaagggttt attgagaata
     2881 tgtttttcgt ctcagccaat ccctgggtga gtttcaccag ttttgattta aacgtggcca
     2941 atatggacaa cttcttcgcc cccgttttca ccatgggcaa atattatacg caaggcgaca
     3001 aggtgctgat gccgctggcg attcaggttc atcatgccgt ttgtgatggc ttccatgtcg
     3061 gcagaatgct taatgaatta caacagtact gcgatgagtg gcaggggggg cgtaaacgcc
     3121 gcgtggatcc ggcttactaa aagccagata acagtatgcg tatttgcgcg ctgatttttg
     3181 cggtataaga atatatactg atatgtatac ccgaagtatg tcaaaaagag gtatgctatg
     3241 aagcagcgta ttacagtgac agttgacagc gacagctatc agttgctcaa ggcatatatg
     3301 atgtcaatat ctccggtctg gtaagcacaa ccatgcagaa tgaagcccgt cgtctgcgtg
     3361 ccgaacgctg gaaagcggaa aatcaggaag ggatggctga ggtcgcccgg tttattgaaa
     3421 tgaacggctc ttttgctgac gagaacaggg gctggtgaaa tgcagtttaa ggtttacacc
     3481 tataaaagag agagccgtta tcgtctgttt gtggatgtac agagtgatat tattgacacg
     3541 cccgggcgac ggatggtgat ccccctggcc agtgcacgtc tgctgtcaga taaagtctcc
     3601 cgtgaacttt acccggtggt gcatatcggg gatgaaagct ggcgcatgat gaccaccgat
     3661 atggccagtg tgccggtctc cgttatcggg gaagaagtgg ctgatctcag ccaccgcgaa
     3721 aatgacatca aaaacgccat taacctgatg ttctggggaa tataaatgtc aggctccctt
     3781 atacacagcc agtctgcagg tcgatacagt agaaattaca gaaactttat cacgtttagt
     3841 aagtatagag gctgaaaatc cagatgaagc cgaacgactt gtaagagaaa agtataagag
     3901 ttgtgaaatt gttcttgatg cagatgattt tcaggactat gacactagcg tatatgaata
     3961 ggtagatgtt tttattttgt cacacaaaaa agaggctcgc acctcttttt cttatttctt
     4021 tttatgattt aatacggcat tgaggacaat agcgagtagg ctggatacga cgattccgtt
     4081 tgagaagaac atttggaagg ctgtcggtcg accatagtga ctggatatgt tgtgttttac
     4141 agtattatgt agtctgtttt ttatgcaaaa tctaatttaa tatattgata tttatatcat
     4201 tttacgtttc tcgttcaact tttctataca aagttgatag cttggcgtaa tcgggggatc
     4261 cactagttct agagcggccg ccaccgcggt ggagctccag cttttgttcc ctttagtgag
     4321 ggttaattgc gcgcttggcg taatcatggt catagctgtt tcctgtgtga aattgttatc
     4381 cgctcacaat tccacacaac ataggagccg gaagcataaa gtgtaaagcc tggggtgcct
     4441 aatgagtgag gtaactcaca ttaattgcgt tgcgctcact gcccgctttc cagtcgggaa
     4501 acctgtcgtg ccagctgcat taatgaatcg gccaacgcgc ggggagaggc ggtttgcgta
     4561 ttgggcgctc ttccgcttcc tcgctcactg actcgctgcg ctcggtcgtt cggctgcggc
     4621 gagcggtatc agctcactca aaggcggtaa tacggttatc cacagaatca ggggataacg
     4681 caggaaagaa catgtgagca aaaggccagc aaaaggccag gaaccgtaaa aaggccgcgt
     4741 tgctggcgtt tttccatagg ctccgccccc ctgacgagca tcacaaaaat cgacgctcaa
     4801 gtcagaggtg gcgaaacccg acaggactat aaagatacca ggcgtttccc cctggaagct
     4861 ccctcgtgcg ctctcctgtt ccgaccctgc cgcttaccgg atacctgtcc gcctttctcc
     4921 cttcgggaag cgtggcgctt tctcatagct cacgctgtag gtatctcagt tcggtgtagg
     4981 tcgttcgctc caagctgggc tgtgtgcacg aaccccccgt tcagcccgac cgctgcgcct
     5041 tatccggtaa ctatcgtctt gagtccaacc cggtaagaca cgacttatcg ccactggcag
     5101 cagccactgg taacaggatt agcagagcga ggtatgtagg cggtgctaca gagttcttga
     5161 agtggtggcc taactacggc tacactagaa ggacagtatt tggtatctgc gctctgctga
     5221 agccagttac cttcggaaaa agagttggta gctcttgatc cggcaaacaa accaccgctg
     5281 gtagcggtgg tttttttgtt tgcaagcagc agattacgcg cagaaaaaaa ggatctcaag
     5341 aagatccttt gatcttttct acggggtctg acgctcagtg gaacgaaaac tcacgttaag
     5401 ggattttggt catgagatta tcaaaaagga tcttcaccta gatcctttta aattaaaaat
     5461 gaagttttaa atcaatctaa agtatatatg agtaaacttg gtctgacagt taccaatgct
     5521 taatcagtga ggcacctatc tcagcgatct gtctatttcg ttcatccata gttgcctgac
     5581 tccccgtcgt gtagataact acgatacggg agggcttacc atctggcccc agtgctgcaa
     5641 tgataccgcg agacccacgc tcaccggctc cagatttatc agcaataaac cagccagccg
     5701 gaagggccga gcgcagaagt ggtcctgcaa ctttatccgc ctccatccag tctattaatt
     5761 gttgccggga agctagagta agtagttcgc cagttaatag tttgcgcaac gttgttgcca
     5821 ttgctacagg catcgtggtg tcacgctcgt cgtttggtat ggcttcattc agctccggtt
     5881 cccaacgatc aaggcgagtt acatgatccc ccatgttgtg caaaaaagcg gttagctcct
     5941 tcggtcctcc gatcgttgtc agaagtaagt tggccgcagt gttatcactc atggttatgg
     6001 cagcactgca taattctctt actgtcatgc catccgtaag atgcttttct gtgactggtg
     6061 agtactcaac caagtcattc tgagaatagt gtatgcggcg accgagttgc tcttgcccgg
     6121 cgtcaatacg ggataatacc gcgccacata gcagaacttt aaaagtgctc atcattggaa
     6181 aacgttcttc ggggcgaaaa ctctcaagga tcttaccgct gttgagatcc agttcgatgt
     6241 aacccactcg tgcacccaac tgatcttcag catcttttac tttcaccagc gtttctgggt
     6301 gagcaaaaac aggaaggcaa aatgccgcaa aaaagggaat aagggcgaca cggaaatgtt
     6361 gaatactcat actcttcctt tttcaatatt attgaagcat ttatcagggt tattgtctca
     6421 tgagcggata catatttgaa tgtatttaga aaaataaaca aataggggtt ccgcgcacat
     6481 ttccccgaaa agtgccacct gaacgaagca tctgtgcttc attttgtaga acaaaaatgc
     6541 aacgcgagag cgctaatttt tcaaacaaag aatctgagct gcatttttac agaacagaaa
     6601 tgcaacgcga aagcgctatt ttaccaacga agaatctgtg cttcattttt gtaaaacaaa
     6661 aatgcaacgc gagagcgcta atttttcaaa caaagaatct gagctgcatt tttacagaac
     6721 agaaatgcaa cgcgagagcg ctattttacc aacaaagaat ctatacttct tttttgttct
     6781 acaaaaatgc atcccgagag cgctattttt ctaacaaagc atcttagatt actttttttc
     6841 tcctttgtgc gctctataat gcagtctctt gataactttt tgcactgtag gtccgttaag
     6901 gttagaagaa ggctactttg gtgtctattt tctcttccat aaaaaaagcc tgactccact
     6961 tcccgcgttt actgattact agcgaagctg cgggtgcatt ttttcaagat aaaggcatcc
     7021 ccgattatat tctataccga tgtggattgc gcatactttg tgaacagaaa gtgatagcgt
     7081 tgatgattct tcattggtca gaaaattatg aacggtttct tctattttgt ctctatatac
     7141 tacgtatagg aaatgtttac attttcgtat tgttttcgat tcactctatg aatagttctt
     7201 actacaattt ttttgtctaa agagtaatac tagagataaa cataaaaaat gtagaggtcg
     7261 agtttagatg caagttcaag gagcgaaagg tggatgggta ggttatatag ggatatagca
     7321 cagagatata tagcaaagag atacttttga gcaatgtttg tggaagcggt attcgcaata
     7381 ttttagtagc tcgttacagt ccggtgcgtt tttggttttt tgaaagtgcg tcttcagagc
     7441 gcttttggtt ttcaaaagcg ctctgaagtt cctatacttt ctagagaata ggaacttcgg
     7501 aataggaact tcaaagcgtt tccgaaaacg agcgcttccg aaaatgcaac gcgagctgcg
     7561 cacatacagc tcactgttca cgtcgcacct atatctgcgt gttgcctgta tatatatata
     7621 catgagaaga acggcatagt gcgtgtttat gcttaaatgc gtacttatat gcgtctattt
     7681 atgtaggatg aaaggtagtc tagtacctcc tgtgatatta tcccattcca tgcggggtat
     7741 cgtatgcttc cttcagcact accctttagc tgttctatat gctgccactc ctcaattgga
     7801 ttagtctcat ccttcaatgc tatcatttcc tttgatattg gatcatacta agaaaccatt
     7861 attatcatga cattaaccta taaaaatagg cgtatcacga ggccctttcg tc
//
