[The description below was written by a language model from this plasmid's Addgene catalogue record and the feature table of its GenBank file.]
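Description:
p426 3-F GW is an empty yeast–E. coli shuttle destination vector of 7,912 bp, made by inserting a three-fragment (MultiSite) Gateway cassette into the polylinker region of pRS426. The pRS426 backbone supplies a yeast 2µ origin for high-copy episomal maintenance in Saccharomyces cerevisiae. An FRT site annotated within the 2µ origin is a native part of that element. The backbone also carries the URA3 marker under its own promoter, which complements uracil auxotrophy and can be counterselected with 5-fluoroorotic acid. In bacteria the plasmid replicates from a high-copy ColE1/pUC-type origin and is selected with ampicillin through the bla gene. An f1 origin is also present and permits single-stranded DNA production.

The Gateway cassette is bounded by attR3 and attR4 sites and contains a chloramphenicol acetyltransferase gene with its cat promoter, together with the ccdB gyrase toxin gene. In an LR Clonase reaction, a set of compatible entry clones recombines to replace this cassette with three DNA fragments joined in a fixed order and orientation. Loss of ccdB then allows recombinants to be recovered in standard E. coli strains. Chloramphenicol resistance explains the dual antibiotic selection listed for the unrecombined vector. The feature annotation notes that ccdB plasmids cannot normally be propagated in standard strains, although the catalogue lists DH5alpha as the growth strain.

The cassette is flanked by T7 and T3 promoters, a lac promoter and operator, and the M13, KS and SK primer sites inherited from the pBluescript-type polylinker. No yeast promoter or terminator is annotated next to the cassette, so regulatory elements for yeast expression would presumably be supplied among the three inserted fragments. The associated reference title suggests use in fluorescence-based X-QTL studies, though the record gives no further detail.
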