Addgene plasmid #58556: p426 3-F GW
Purpose: (Empty Backbone) pRS426 carrying Gateway cassette for three inserts
Depositing lab: Leonid Kruglyak. Depositing organization: Princeton University.
Backbone
  Vector backbone: pRS426
  Backbone size (bp): 7912
  Modifications to backbone: Insertion of 3-fragment Gateway cassette
  Vector type: Yeast Expression
  Selectable markers: URA3
Growth in bacteria
  Bacterial resistance: Chloramphenicol and Ampicillin, 25 & 100 μg/mL
  Growth temperature: 37°C
  Growth strain: DH5alpha
  Copy number: High Copy
Gene/Insert
  Cloning method: Restriction Enzyme
Terms and licenses: Academic/Nonprofit Terms; Industry Terms: Not Available to Industry
Depositor comments: The sequence discrepancies between the full sequence and Addgene's QC sequence should not have any functional consequences.
How to cite: p426 3-F GW was a gift from Leonid Kruglyak (Addgene plasmid # 58556 ; http://n2t.net/addgene:58556 ; RRID:Addgene_58556)
