>Addgene plasmid #58556 | p426 3-F GW | addgene partial sequence | sequence record 95448 | ccdB-Fwd 5'-GCATGATGACCACCGATATG-3'
CTGAATCTCAGCCACCGCGAAAATGACATCAAAAACGCCATTAACCTGATGTTCTGGGGAATATAAATGT
CAGGCTCCCTTATACACAGCCAGTCTGCAGGTCGATACAGTAGAAATTACAGAAACTTTATCACGTTTAG
TAAGTATAGAGGCTGAAAATCCAGATGAAGCCGAACGACTTGTAAGAGAAAAGTATAAGAGTTGTGAAAT
TGTTCTTGATGCAGATGATTTTCAGGACTATGACACTAGCGTATATGAATAGGTAGATGTTTTTATTTTG
TCACACAAAAAAGAGGCTCGCACCTCTTTTTCTTATTTCTTTTTATGATTTAATACGGCATTGAGGACAA
TAGCGAGTAGGCTGGATACGACGATTCCGTTTGAGAAGAACATTTGGAAGGCTGTCGGTCGACCATAGTG
ACTGGATATGTTGTGTTTTACAGTATTATGTAGTCTGTTTTTTATGCAAAATCTAATTTAATATATTGAT
ATTTATATCATTTTACGTTTCTCGTTCAACTTTTCTATACAAAGTTGATAGCTTGGCGTAATCATGGTCA
TAGCTGTTTCCTGTGTGAAATTGTTATCCGCTGGTATCAGCTCACTCAAAGGCGGTAATACGGTTATCCA
CAGAATCAGGGGATAACGCAGGAAAGAACATGTGAGCAAAAGGCCAGCAAAAGACCAGGAACCGTAAAAA
GGCCGCGTTGCTGGCGTTTTTCCATAGGCTCCG
