>Addgene plasmid #58556 | p426 3-F GW | addgene partial sequence | sequence record 95449 | CAT-R 5'-GCAACTGACTGAAATGCCTC-3'
TATATCCAGTGATTTTTTTCTCCATTTTAGCTTCCTTAGCTCCTGAAAATCTCGATAACTCAAAAAATAC
GCCCGGTAGTGATCTTATTTCATTATGGTGAAAGTTGGAACCTCTTACGTGCCGATCAACGTCTCATTTT
CGCCAAAAGTTGGCCCAGGGCTTCCCGGTATCAACAGGGACACCAGGATTTATTTATTCTGCGAAGTGAT
CTTCCGTCACAGGTATTTATTCGGCGCAAAGTGCGTCGGGTGATGCTGCCAACTTACGGCCGCCATAGTG
ACTGGATATGTTGTGTTTTACAGTATTATGTAGTCTGTTTTTTATGCAAAATCTAATTTAATATATTGAT
ATTTATATCATTTTACGTTTCTCGTTCAACTTTATTATACATAGTTGATAATTCACTGGCCGTCGTTTTA
CAACGTCGTGACTGGGAAAACCCTGGCGTTACCCAACTTAATCGCCTTGCAGCACATCCCCCTTTCGCCA
GCTGGCGTAATAGCGAAGAGGCCCGCACCGATCGCCCTTCCCAACAGTTGCGCAGCCTGAATGGCGAATG
GCGCCTGATGCGGTATTTTCTCCTTACGCATCTGTGCGGTATTTCACACCGCATATGGTGCACTCTCAGT
G
